>Addgene plasmid #160377 | pDule-Mb haloTyrRS C6 | addgene full sequence | sequence record 315316 | Addgene NGS Result
TCGCATAAGGGAGAGCGTCTGGCGAAAGGGGGATGTGCTGCAAGGCGATTAAGTTGGGTAACGCCAGGGT
TTTCCCAGTCACGACGTTGTAAAACGACGGCCAGTGCCAAGCTTAAAAAAAATCCTTAGCTTTCGCTAAG
ATCTGCAGTGGCGGAAACCCCGGGAATCTAACCCGGCTGAACGGATTTAGAGTCCATTCGATCTACATGA
TCAGGTTCCCGCGGCCGCGAATTCAGCGTTACAAGTATTACACAAAGTTTTTTATGTTGAGAATATTTTT
TTGATGGGGCGCCACTTATTTTTGATCGTTCGCTCAAAGAAGCGGCGCCAGGGTTGTTTTTCTTTTCACC
AGTGAGACGGGCAACAGAACGCCATGAGCGGCCTCATTTCTTATTCTGAGTTACAACAGTCCGCACCGCT
GCCGGTAGCTCCTTCCGGTGGGCGCGGGGCATGACTATCGTCGCCGCACTTATGACTGTCTTCTTTATCA
TGCAACTCGTAGGACAGGTGCCGGCAGCGCCCAACAGTCCCCCGGCCACGGGGCCTGCCACCATACCCAC
GCCGAAACAAGCGCCCTGCACCATTATGTTCCGGATCTGCATCGCAGGATGCTGCTGGCTACCCTGTGGA
ACACCTACGGTACCTCGGGTTGTCAGCCTGTCCCGCTTATAAGATCATACGCCGTTATACGTTGTTTACG
CTTTGAGGAATCCCATATGATGGATAAAAAACCGCTGGATGTGCTGATTAGCGCGGCCGGCCTGTGGATG
AGCCGTACCGGCACCCTGCATAAAATCAAACATCATGAAGTGAGCCGCAGCAAAATCTATATTGAAATGG
CGTGCGGCGATCATCTGGTGGTGAACAACAGCCGTAGCTGCCGTACCGCGCGTGCGTTTCGTCATCATAA
ATACCGCAAAACCTGCAAACGTTGCCGTGTGAGCGATGAAGATATCAACAACTTACTGACCCGTAGCACC
GAAAGCAAAAACAGCGTGAAAGTGCGTGTGGTGAGCGCGCCGAAAGTGAAAAAAGCGATGCCGAAAAGCG
TGAGCCGTGCGCCGAAACCGCTGGAAAATAGCGTGAGCGCGAAAGCGAGCACCAACACCAGCCGTAGCGT
TCCGAGCCCGGCGAAAAGCACCCCGAACAGCAGCGTTCCGGCGTCTGCGCCGGCACCGAGCCTGACCCGC
AGCCAGCTGGATCGTGTGGAAGCGCTGCTGTCTCCGGAAGATAAAATTAGCCTGAACATGGCGAAACCGT
TTCGTGAACTGGAACCGGAACTGGTGACCCGTCGTAAAAACGATTTTCAGCGCCTGTATACCAACGATCG
TGAAGATTATCTGGGCAAACTGGAACGTGATATCACCAAATTTTTTGTGGATCGCGGCTTTCTGGAAATT
AAAAGCCCGATTCTGATTCCGGCGGAATATGTGGAACGTATGGGCATTAACAACGACACCGAACTGAGCA
AACAAATTTTCCGCGTGGATAAAAACCTGTGCCTGCGTCCGACGCTGGCCCCGACCTCGCTGAACTATCT
TCGTAAACTGGATCGTATTCTGCCGGGTCCGATCAAAATTTTTGAAGTGGGCCCGTGCTATCGCAAAGAA
AGCGATGGCAAAGAACACCTGGAAGAATTCACCATGGTTGGTTTTACTCAAATGGGCAGCGGCTGCACCC
GTGAAAACCTGGAAGCGCTGATCAAAGAATTCCTGGATTATCTGGAAATCGACTTCGAAATTGTGGGCGA
TAGCTGCATGGTGTATGGCGATACCCTGGATATTATGCATGGCGATCTGGAACTGAGCAGCGCGGTGGTG
GGTCCGGTTAGCCTGGATCGTGAATGGGGCATTGATAAACCGTGGATTGGCGCGGGTTTTGGCCTGGAAC
GTCTGCTGAAAGTGATGCATGGCTTCAAAAACATTAAACGTGCGAGCCGTAGCGAAAGCTACTATAACGG
CATTAGCACGAACCTGTAACTGCAGTTTCAAACGCTAAATTGCCTGATGCGCTACGCTTATCAGGCTACA
TGATCTCTGCAATATATTGAGTTTGCGTGCTTTTGTAGGCCGGATAAGGCGTTCACGCCGCATCCGGCAG
GAAACAGCAAACAATCCAAAACGCCGCGTTCAGCGGCGTTTTTTCTGCGTTTCTTCGCGAATTAATTCCG
CTCTCGAGCGAAGCTTGGGCCCGAACAAAAACTCATCTCAGAAGAGGATCTGAATAGCGCCGTCGACCAT
CATCATCATCATCATTGAGTTTAAACGGTCTCCAGCTTGGCTGTTTTGGCGGATGAGAGAAGATTTTCAG
CCTGATACAGATTAAATCAGAACGCAGAAGCGGTCTGATAAAACAGAATTTGCCTGGCGGCAGTAGCGCG
GTGGTCCCACCTGACCCCATGCCGAACTCAGAAGTGAAACGCCGTAGCGCCGATGGTAGTGTGGGGTCTC
CCCATGCGAGAGTAGGGAACTGCCAGGCATCAAATAAAACGAAAGGCTCAGTCGAAAGACTGGGCCTTTC
GTTTTATCTGTTGTTTGTCGGTGAACGCTCTCCTGAGTAGGACAAATCCGCCGGGAGCTGTCCCTCCTGT
TCAGCTACTGACGGGGTGGTGCGTAACGGCAAAAGCACCGCCGGACATCAGCGCTAGCGGAGTGTATACT
GGCTTACTATGTTGGCACTGATGAGGGTGTCAGTGAAGTGCTTCATGTGGCAGGAGAAAAAAGGCTGCAC
CGGTGCGTCAGCAGAATATGTGATACAGGATATATTCCGCTTCCTCGCTCACTGACTCGCTACGCTCGGT
CGTTCGACTGCGGCGAGCGGAAATGGCTTACGAACGGGGCGGAGATTTCCTGGAAGATGCCAGGAAGATA
CTTAACAGGGAAGTGAGAGGGCCGCGGCAAAGCCGTTTTTCCATAGGCTCCGCCCCCCTGACAAGCATCA
CGAAATCTGACGCTCAAATCAGTGGTGGCGAAACCCGACAGGACTATAAAGATACCAGGCGTTTCCCCCT
GGCGGCTCCCTCGTGCGCTCTCCTGTTCCTGCCTTTCGGTTTACCGGTGTCATTCCGCTGTTATGGCCGC
GTTTGTCTCATTCCACGCCTGACACTCAGTTCCGGGTAGGCAGTTCGCTCCAAGCTGGACTGTATGCACG
AACCCCCCGTTCAGTCCGACCGCTGCGCCTTATCCGGTAACTATCGTCTTGAGTCCAACCCGGAAAGACA
TGCAAAAGCACCACTGGCAGCAGCCACTGGTAATTGATTTAGAGGAGTTAGTCTTGAAGTCATGCGCCGG
TTAAGGCTAAACTGAAAGGACAAGTTTTGGTGACTGCGCTCCTCCAAGCCAGTTACCTCGGTTCAAAGAG
TTGGTAGCTCAGAGAACCTTCGAAAAACCGCCCTGCAAGGCGGTTTTTTCGTTTTCAGAGCAAGAGTTTA
CGCGCAGACCAAAACGATCTCAAGAAGATCATCTTATTAATCAGATAAAATATTTCTAGATTTCAGTGCA
ATTTATCTCTTCAAATGTAGCACCTGAAGTCAGCCCCATACGATATAAGTTGTAATTCTCATGTTTGACA
GCTTATCATCGATAAGCTTTAATGCGGTAGTTTATCACAGTTAAATTGCTAACGCAGTCAGGCACCGTGT
ATGAAATCTAACAATGCGCTCATCGTCATCCTCGGCACCGTCACCCTGGATGCTGTAGGCATAGGCTTGG
TTATGCCGGTACTGCCGGGCCTCTTGCGGGATATCGTCCATTCCGACAGCATCGCCAGTCACTATGGCGT
GCTGCTAGCGCTATATGCGTTGATGCAATTTCTATGCGCACCCGTTCTCGGAGCACTGTCCGACCGCTTT
GGCCGCCGCCCAGTCCTGCTCGCTTCGCTACTTGGAGCCACTATCGACTACGCGATCATGGCGACCACAC
CCGTCCTGTGGATCCTCTACGCCGGACGCATCGTGGCCGGCATCACCGGCGCCACAGGTGCGGTTGCTGG
CGCCTATATCGCCGACATCACCGATGGGGAAGATCGGGCTCGCCACTTCGGGCTCATGAGCGCTTGTTTC
GGCGTGGGTATGGTGGCAGGCCCCGTGGCCGGGGGACTGTTGGGCGCCATCTCCTTGCATGCACCATTCC
TTGCGGCGGCGGTGCTCAACGGCCTCAACCTACTACTGGGCTGCTTCCTAATGCAGGAGTCGCATAAGGG
AGAGCGTCGACCGATGCCCTTGAGAGCCTTCAACCCAGTCAGCTCCTTCCGGTGGGCGCGGGGCATGACT
ATCGTCGCCGCACTTATGACTGTCTTCTTTATCATGCAACTCGTAGGACAGGTGCCGGCAGCGCTCTGGG
TCATTTTCGGCGAGGACCGCTTTCGCTGGAGCGCGACGATGATCGGCCTGTCGCTTGCGGTATTCGGAAT
CTTGCACGCCCTCGCTCAAGCCTTCGTCACTGGTCCCGCCACCAAACGTTTCGGCGAGAAGCAGGCCATT
ATCGCCGGCATGGCGGCCGACGCGCTGGGCTACGTCTTGCTGGCGTTCGCGACGCGAGGCTGGATGGCCT
TCCCCATTATGATTCTTCTCGCTTCCGGCGGCATCGGGATGCCCGCGTTGCAGGCCATGCTGTCCAGGCA
GGTAGATGACGACCATCAGGGACAGCTTCAAGGATCGCTCGCGGCTCTTACCAGCCTAACTTCGATCATT
GGACCGCTGATCGTCACGGCGATTTATGCCGCCTCGGCGAGCACATGGAACGGGTTGGCATGGATTGTAG
GCGCCGCCCTATACCTTGTCTGCCTCCCCGCGTTGCGTCGCGGTGCATGGAGCCGGGCCACCTCGACCTG
AATGGAAGCCGGCGGCACCTCGCTAACGGATTCACCACTCCAAGAATTGGAGCCAATCAATTCTTGCGGA
GAACTGTGAATGCGCAAACCAACCCTTGGCAGAACATATCCATCGCGTCCGCCATCTCCAGCAGCCGCAC
GCGGCGCATCTCGGGCTCCTTGCATGCACCATTCCTTGCGGCGGCGGTGCTCAACGGCCTCAACCTACTA
CTGGGCTGCTTCCTAATGCAGGAG
Features (pLannotate 1.2.2; 16 found; start..end, strand, type, name):
     19..106     -  CDS            lacZα (fragment): LacZα fragment of β-galactosidase; lacZ fragment
    114..140     -  terminator     bacterial terminator (fragment): putative bacterial transcription terminator
    151..219     -  ncRNA          tRNA: Accession: RF00005 - tRNA
    324..367     -  CDS            lacI (fragment): lac repressor; lacI; The lac repressor binds to the lac operator to inhibit transcription in E. coli. This inhibition can be relieved by adding lactose or isopropyl-β-D-thiogalactopyranoside (IPTG).
    427..520     +  CDS            TcR (fragment): tetracycline efflux protein; tet; confers resistance to tetracycline
    517..574     -  CDS            TcR (fragment): tetracycline efflux protein; tet; confers resistance to tetracycline
    720..1976    +  CDS            pylS: PYLS_METBA - Experimental evidence at protein level: Swiss-Prot protein existence level 1. Catalyzes the attachment of pyrrolysine to tRNA(Pyl). Pyrrolysine is a lysine derivative encoded by the termination codon UAG. From Methanosarcina barkeri.
   2238..2255    +  CDS            capTEV™ (fragment): composite tag for in vivo biotinylation, TEV protease cleavage, and 6xHis tagging
   2362..2477    +  ncRNA          5S rRNA: Accession: RF00001 - 5S ribosomal RNA
   2481..2567    +  terminator     rrnB T1 terminator: Escherichia coli rrnB; transcription terminator T1 from the E. coli rrnB gene
   2576..2646    +  mobile_element IS1 (fragment): prokaryotic transposable element IS1
   2765..2820    -  rep_origin     RSF ori (fragment): Plasmids containing the RSF 1030 origin of replication can be propagated in E. coli cells that contain additional plasmids with compatible origins.
   2908..3453    -  rep_origin     p15A ori: Plasmids containing the medium-copy-number p15A origin of replication can be propagated in E. coli cells that contain a second plasmid with the ColE1 origin.
   3565..3593    +  promoter       tet promoter: E. coli promoter for tetracycline efflux protein gene
   3641..4831    +  CDS            TcR: tetracycline efflux protein; tet; confers resistance to tetracycline
   4986..19      +  CDS            TcR (fragment) (across the origin): tetracycline efflux protein; tet; confers resistance to tetracycline
