[The description below was written by a language model from this plasmid's Addgene catalogue record and pLannotate feature annotations shown in this document.]
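Description:
pDule-Mb haloTyrRS C6 is a roughly 5.1 kb genetic code expansion plasmid built on the pDule backbone. It supplies an engineered aminoacyl-tRNA synthetase and its cognate amber suppressor tRNA for site-specific incorporation of halotyrosine amino acids into proteins. It replicates in E. coli from a p15A origin, which is compatible with ColE1-type plasmids, so it can be maintained alongside a separate expression vector carrying a target gene with an in-frame TAG codon. Selection is by tetracycline, conferred by a full-length TcR efflux gene under its own tet promoter, and the catalogue lists the plasmid as low copy. Several short annotations (lacZα, lacI, additional TcR pieces, IS1, RSF ori, a capTEV tag match) are fragments and appear to be backbone remnants or partial matches rather than functional parts.

The payload is the C6 variant of the Methanosarcina barkeri pyrrolysyl-tRNA synthetase (annotated as pylS), cloned between NdeI and PstI sites. It carries the substitutions L270S, Y271L, N311G and C313T, which the record associates with its halotyrosine specificity. Downstream of the synthetase lie a 5S rRNA segment and the rrnB T1 terminator. The promoter driving the synthetase is not annotated in the feature table. A separate tRNA gene on the opposite strand, followed by a putative bacterial terminator, corresponds to the amber-suppressing tRNA that decodes UAG.

Although the catalogue lists both bacterial and mammalian expression as vector types, the annotated elements are all prokaryotic, which points to use in E. coli. There the synthetase/tRNA pair would be co-expressed with a TAG-containing gene to produce proteins bearing halotyrosine at defined positions.
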