Addgene plasmid #160377: pDule-Mb haloTyrRS C6
Purpose: C6 HaloTyrosine tRNA synthatase and cognate amber suppressing tRNA derived from M. barkeri.
Depositing lab: Ryan Mehl. Depositing organization: Oregon State University. Publication: Efficient Site-Specific Prokaryotic and Eukaryotic Incorporation of Halotyrosine Amino Acids into Proteins. Jang HS, Gu X, Cooley RB, Porter JJ, Henson RL, Willi T, DiDonato JA, Hazen SL, Mehl RA. ACS Chem Biol. 2020 Feb 21;15(2):562-574. doi: 10.1021/acschembio.9b01026. Epub 2020 Feb 10. PubMed 31994864.
Backbone
  Vector backbone: pDule
  Vector type: Mammalian Expression, Bacterial Expression, Synthetic Biology
Growth in bacteria
  Bacterial resistance: Tetracycline, 10 μg/mL
  Growth temperature: 37°C
  Growth strain: DH5alpha
  Copy number: Low Copy
Gene/Insert
  Gene/Insert name: C6 HaloTyrosine tRNA synthatase
  Species: Synthetic; Methanosarcina barkeri
  Mutation: L270S, Y271L, N311G, C313T
  Cloning method: Restriction Enzyme; 5′ cloning site NdeI (not destroyed); 3′ cloning site PstI (not destroyed)
  Sequencing primers: 5′ Unknown
Terms and licenses: Academic/Nonprofit Terms; Industry Terms: Not Available to Industry
How to cite: pDule-Mb haloTyrRS C6 was a gift from Ryan Mehl (Addgene plasmid # 160377 ; http://n2t.net/addgene:160377 ; RRID:Addgene_160377)
